Addgene plasmid #98628: pCR8/GW/TOPO-ELK1Y158A
Purpose: Gateway entry TOPO TA cloning vector ELK1 Y158A
Depositing lab: Richard Harvey. Depositing organization: Victor Chang Cardiac Research Institute. Publication: NKX2-5 mutations causative for congenital heart disease retain functionality and are directed to hundreds of targets. Bouveret R, Waardenberg AJ, Schonrock N, Ramialison M, Doan T, de Jong D, Bondue A, Kaur G, Mohamed S, Fonoudi H, Chen CM, Wouters MA, Bhattacharya S, Plachta N, Dunwoodie SL, Chapman G, Blanpain C, Harvey RP. Elife. 2015 Jul 6;4. doi: 10.7554/eLife.06942. PubMed 26146939.
Backbone
  Vector backbone: pCR8/GW/TOPO
  Backbone manufacturer: Invitrogen
  Backbone size w/o insert (bp): 2817
  Vector type: TOPO TA cloning vector
Growth in bacteria
  Bacterial resistance: Spectinomycin, 50 μg/mL
  Growth temperature: 37°C
  Growth strain: NEB Stable
  Copy number: High Copy
Gene/Insert
  Gene/Insert name: ELK1 Y158A
  Species: M. musculus (mouse)
  Insert size (bp): 1285
  Mutation: Y158A
  Entrez Gene: Elk1 (a.k.a. Elk-1)
  Cloning method: TOPO Cloning
Terms and licenses: Academic/Nonprofit Terms; Industry Terms: Not Available to Industry
Depositor comments: Insert contains Kozak sequence and no stop codon
How to cite: pCR8/GW/TOPO-ELK1Y158A was a gift from Richard Harvey (Addgene plasmid # 98628 ; http://n2t.net/addgene:98628 ; RRID:Addgene_98628)
