[The description below was written by a language model from this plasmid's Addgene catalogue record and pLannotate feature annotations shown in this document.]
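Description:
pCR8/GW/TOPO-ELK1Y158A is a Gateway entry clone built in the Invitrogen pCR8/GW/TOPO TA cloning backbone, carrying a mutant mouse Elk1 coding sequence. It is a small bacterial plasmid of about 4.1 kb, maintained at high copy in E. coli through a ColE1/pUC-type origin and selected with spectinomycin via the aadA (SmR) aminoglycoside adenylyltransferase gene. The feature table also picks up short fragments of a class 1 integron Pc promoter and a gentamicin resistance gene just upstream of SmR, along with lacI and lacZα remnants. These appear to be partial backbone matches rather than functional units. rrnB T1 and T2 terminators lie upstream of the cloning region, where they limit read-through transcription into the insert.

The insert, roughly 1.3 kb, was introduced by TOPO cloning and sits between attL1 and attL2, the recombination sites used in the Gateway LR reaction. It encodes ELK1, an ETS-family transcription factor that forms a ternary complex with SRF at serum response elements of immediate early genes, here bearing a Y158A substitution. According to the depositor, the insert includes a Kozak sequence and lacks a stop codon, an arrangement that allows translation initiation in eukaryotic cells and in-frame fusion to C-terminal tags after transfer into a suitable destination vector. The entry vector has no promoter positioned to express the gene. The only annotated one near the insert is a T7 promoter beyond attL2, which points back toward the insert on the opposite strand. The plasmid therefore serves as a shuttle for moving the ELK1 Y158A open reading frame into expression vectors by LR recombination. The record does not state the functional consequence of the mutation.
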