Features (pLannotate 1.2.2; 12 found; start..end, strand, type, name):
     33..132     +  protein_bind   attL1: mutant version of attL; recombination site for the Gateway® LR reaction LR Clonase™
    150..1436    +  CDS            Elk1: ELK1_MOUSE - Experimental evidence at protein level: Swiss-Prot protein existence level 1. Transcription factor that binds to purine-rich DNA sequences. Forms a ternary complex with SRF and the ETS and SRF motifs of the serum response element (SRE) on the promoter region of immediate early genes such as FOS and IER2 (By similarity). Induces target gene transcription upon JNK-signaling pathway stimulation (By similarity). From Mus musculus (Mouse).
   1450..1549    -  protein_bind   attL2: mutant version of attL; recombination site for the Gateway® LR reaction LR Clonase™
   1567..1585    -  promoter       T7 promoter: promoter for bacteriophage T7 RNA polymerase
   1775..1798    +  promoter       Pc promoter (fragment): intI1 (promoter lies within the coding sequence); class 1 integron promoter
   1974..2030    +  CDS            GmR (fragment): gentamycin acetyltransferase; aacC1; confers resistance to gentamycin
   2037..2828    +  CDS            SmR: aminoglycoside adenylyltransferase (Murphy, 1985); aadA; confers resistance to spectinomycin and streptomycin
   2921..3509    +  rep_origin     ori: high-copy-number ColE1/pMB1/pBR322/pUC origin of replication
   3692..3784    +  CDS            lacI (fragment): lac repressor; lacI; The lac repressor binds to the lac operator to inhibit transcription in E. coli. This inhibition can be relieved by adding lactose or isopropyl-β-D-thiogalactopyranoside (IPTG).
   3839..3866    -  terminator     rrnB T2 terminator: transcription terminator T2 from the E. coli rrnB gene
   3998..4041    +  terminator     rrnB T1 terminator: Escherichia coli rrnB; transcription terminator T1 from the E. coli rrnB gene
   4088..17      -  CDS            lacZα (fragment) (across the origin): LacZα fragment of β-galactosidase; lacZ fragment
>Addgene plasmid #98628 | pCR8/GW/TOPO-ELK1Y158A | addgene full sequence | sequence record 182699 | Addgene NGS Result
GTAAAACGACGGCCAGTCTTAAGCTCGGGCCCCAAATAATGATTTTATTTTGACTGATAGTGACCTGTTC
GTTGCAACAAATTGATGAGCAATGCTTTTTTATAATGCCAACTTTGTACAAAAAAGCAGGCTCCGAATTC
GCCCTTACCATGGACCCATCTGTGACGCTGTGGCAGTTTCTGCTGCAGCTTCTGAGAGAACAAGGTAATG
GCCACATCATCTCCTGGACCTCACGGGATGGTGGTGAGTTCAAGTTGGTGGATGCAGAGGAGGTGGCCCG
GCTATGGGGACTGCGCAAGAACAAGACCAACATGAATTACGACAAGCTTAGCCGGGCCTTGCGGTACTAC
TATGATAAGAATATCATCCGCAAGGTGAGCGGCCAGAAGTTTGTCTACAAGTTTGTGTCCTACCCAGAGG
TTGCAGGGTGCTCCACTGAAGACTGCCCACCCCAGCCTGAGGTGTCTGTAACCTCGGCCATAGCCATGGC
CCCTGCTACTGTCCATGCAGGCCCAGGGGACACTGCCACTGGAAAGCCAGGAACACCAAAGGGTGCAGGA
ATGACAGGCCAAGGTGGCTTAGCACGAAGCAGCCGGAATGAATACATGCGCTCGGGCCTCGCGTCTACCT
TCACAATACAATCCCTGCAGCCACAGCCACAGCCACCCATTCCTCCTCGGCCTGCCTCAGTGCTTCCCAA
CACTACCCCTGCAGGAGTACCAGCACCCGCCTCAGGGAGCAGGAGCACCAGTCCAAACCCCTTAGAAGCC
TGTTTGGAAGCAGAAGAGGCTGGTCTGCCCCTGCAGGTTATCCTAACCCCACCAGAGGCCCCAAACCAGA
AATCCGAAGAGTTGAGTCTGGACCCAAGTTTTGGCCATCCACAGCCCCCAGAAGTCAAAGTGGAGGGGCC
TAAGGAAGAATTGGAAGCTGCAAGGGCTGGAGGCTTCAGTTCAGAAGCTGTCAAAGCTGAACCAGAAGTC
TCAGCCTCAGAAGGCCTGCTGGCTCGGCTCCCAGCCATCCTAACAGAGAACACAGCCCAGGTGTGTGGCC
TCTCCACTTCCACCACTGAGATCACCCAACCGCAGAAGGGCCGAAAGCCTCGGGACCTGGAACTTCCACT
TAGCCCAAGCCTGCTGGGTGGCCAGGGACCTGAACGGACTCCAGGATCAGGAACAAGCTCTGGTCTTCAG
GCACCGGGGCCAGCGCTAACGCCATCCCTGCTCCCCACACATACCTTGACCCCGGTGCTGCTGACACCCA
GCTCGCTGCCCCCTAGCATCCATTTCTGGAGCACTCTGAGTCCAATTGCACCCCGTAGTCCAGCCAAGCT
CTCCTTCCAGTTTCCGTCCAGTGGCAGCGCACAGGTGCACATCCCTTCCATCAGTGTGGATGGCCTCTCG
ACCCCCGTGGTGCTCTCCCCAGGGCCCCAGAAGCCAAAGGGCGAATTCGACCCAGCTTTCTTGTACAAAG
TTGGCATTATAAAAAATAATTGCTCATCAATTTGTTGCAACGAACAGGTCACTATCAGTCAAAATAAAAT
CATTATTTGCCATCCAGCTGATATCCCCTATAGTGAGTCGTATTACATGGTCATAGCTGTTTCCTGGCAG
CTCTGGCCCGTGTCTCAAAATCTCTGATGTTACATTGCACAAGATAAAAATATATCATCATGCCTCCTCT
AGACCAGCCAGGACAGAAATGCCTCGACTTCGCTGCTACCCAAGGTTGCCGGGTGACGCACACCGTGGAA
ACGGATGAAGGCACGAACCCAGTGGACATAAGCCTGTTCGGTTCGTAAGCTGTAATGCAAGTAGCGTATG
CGCTCACGCAACTGGTCCAGAACCTTGACCGAACGCAGCGGTGGTAACGGCGCAGTGGCGGTTTTCATGG
CTTGTTATGACTGTTTTTTTGGGGTACAGTCTATGCCTCGGGCATCCAAGCAGCAAGCGCGTTACGCCGT
GGGTCGATGTTTGATGTTATGGAGCAGCAACGATGTTACGCAGCAGGGCAGTCGCCCTAAAACAAAGTTA
AACATTATGAGGGAAGCGGTGATCGCCGAAGTATCGACTCAACTATCAGAGGTAGTTGGCGTCATCGAGC
GCCATCTCGAACCGACGTTGCTGGCCGTACATTTGTACGGCTCCGCAGTGGATGGCGGCCTGAAGCCACA
CAGTGATATTGATTTGCTGGTTACGGTGACCGTAAGGCTTGATGAAACAACGCGGCGAGCTTTGATCAAC
GACCTTTTGGAAACTTCGGCTTCCCCTGGAGAGAGCGAGATTCTCCGCGCTGTAGAAGTCACCATTGTTG
TGCACGACGACATCATTCCGTGGCGTTATCCAGCTAAGCGCGAACTGCAATTTGGAGAATGGCAGCGCAA
TGACATTCTTGCAGGTATCTTCGAGCCAGCCACGATCGACATTGATCTGGCTATCTTGCTGACAAAAGCA
AGAGAACATAGCGTTGCCTTGGTAGGTCCAGCGGCGGAGGAACTCTTTGATCCGGTTCCTGAACAGGATC
TATTTGAGGCGCTAAATGAAACCTTAACGCTATGGAACTCGCCGCCCGACTGGGCTGGCGATGAGCGAAA
TGTAGTGCTTACGTTGTCCCGCATTTGGTACAGCGCAGTAACCGGCAAAATCGCGCCGAAGGATGTCGCT
GCCGACTGGGCAATGGAGCGCCTGCCGGCCCAGTATCAGCCCGTCATACTTGAAGCTAGACAGGCTTATC
TTGGACAAGAAGAAGATCGCTTGGCCTCGCGCGCAGATCAGTTGGAAGAATTTGTCCACTACGTGAAAGG
CGAGATCACCAAGGTAGTCGGCAAATAACCCTCGAGCCACCCATGACCAAAATCCCTTAACGTGAGTTAC
GCGTCGTTCCACTGAGCGTCAGACCCCGTAGAAAAGATCAAAGGATCTTCTTGAGATCCTTTTTTTCTGC
GCGTAATCTGCTGCTTGCAAACAAAAAAACCACCGCTACCAGCGGTGGTTTGTTTGCCGGATCAAGAGCT
ACCAACTCTTTTTCCGAAGGTAACTGGCTTCAGCAGAGCGCAGATACCAAATACTGTTCTTCTAGTGTAG
CCGTAGTTAGGCCACCACTTCAAGAACTCTGTAGCACCGCCTACATACCTCGCTCTGCTAATCCTGTTAC
CAGTGGCTGCTGCCAGTGGCGATAAGTCGTGTCTTACCGGGTTGGACTCAAGACGATAGTTACCGGATAA
GGCGCAGCGGTCGGGCTGAACGGGGGGTTCGTGCACACAGCCCAGCTTGGAGCGAACGACCTACACCGAA
CTGAGATACCTACAGCGTGAGCTATGAGAAAGCGCCACGCTTCCCGAAGGGAGAAAGGCGGACAGGTATC
CGGTAAGCGGCAGGGTCGGAACAGGAGAGCGCACGAGGGAGCTTCCAGGGGGAAACGCCTGGTATCTTTA
TAGTCCTGTCGGGTTTCGCCACCTCTGACTTGAGCGTCGATTTTTGTGATGCTCGTCAGGGGGGCGGAGC
CTATGGAAAAACGCCAGCAACGCGGCCTTTTTACGGTTCCTGGCCTTTTGCTGGCCTTTTGCTCACATGT
TCTTTCCTGCGTTATCCCCTGATTCTGTGGATAACCGTATTACCGCCTTTGAGTGAGCTGATACCGCTCG
CCGCAGCCGAACGACCGAGCGCAGCGAGTCAGTGAGCGAGGAAGCGGAAGAGCGCCCAATACGCAAACCG
CCTCTCCCCGCGCGTTGGCCGATTCATTAATGCAGCTGGCACGACAGGTTTCCCGACTGGAAAGCGGGCA
GTGAGCGCAACGCAATTAATACGCGTACCGCTAGCCAGGAAGAGTTTGTAGAAACGCAAAAAGGCCATCC
GTCAGGATGGCCTTCTGCTTAGTTTGATGCCTGGCAGTTTATGGCGGGCGTCCTGCCCGCCACCCTCCGG
GCCGTTGCTTCACAACGTTCAAATCCGCTCCCGGCGGATTTGTCCTACTCAGGAGAGCGTTCACCGACAA
ACAACAGATAAAACGAAAGGCCCAGTCTTCCGACTGAGCCTTTCGTTTTATTTGATGCCTGGCAGTTCCC
TACTCTCGCGTTAACGCTAGCATGGATGTTTTCCCAGTCACGACGTT
